Addgene plasmid #47254: TAL3535
Depositing lab: Keith Joung. Depositing organization: Massachusetts General Hospital. Publication: Targeted gene disruption in somatic zebrafish cells using engineered TALENs. Sander JD, Cade L, Khayter C, Reyon D, Peterson RT, Joung JK, Yeh JR. Nat Biotechnol. 2011 Aug 5;29(8):697-8. doi: 10.1038/nbt.1934. PubMed 21822241.
Backbone
  Vector backbone: JDS78
  Backbone manufacturer: Addgene plasmid #32290
  Backbone size w/o insert (bp): 6447
  Vector type: Mammalian Expression ; T7
Growth in bacteria
  Bacterial resistance: Ampicillin, 100 μg/mL
  Growth temperature: 37°C
  Growth strain: XL1 Blue
  Copy number: High Copy
Gene/Insert
  Gene/Insert name: ZebrafishCommunity-sdcbp-right (alt name: sdcbp)
  Species: D. rerio (zebrafish)
  Insert size (bp): 1430
  Entrez Gene: sdcbp (a.k.a. sb:eu862, si:dkey-235k4.1)
  Promoter: CMV
  Tag / fusion protein: 3X Flag (N terminal on backbone); WT FOKI (C terminal on backbone)
  Cloning method: Restriction Enzyme; 5′ cloning site BsmBI (destroyed during cloning); 3′ cloning site BsmBI (destroyed during cloning)
  Sequencing primers: 5′ CMV-F; 3′ BGH-rev
Terms and licenses: Academic/Nonprofit Terms; Industry Terms: Not Available to Industry
Depositor comments: Target binding site: TGAATCATAGTAGGTACT It is strongly recommended that users perform a diagnostic digest to verify this plasmid prior to use. For example, a double digest of the plasmid with BamHI and KpnI should result in two bands at 2.3kb and 5.8kb.
How to cite: TAL3535 was a gift from Keith Joung (Addgene plasmid # 47254 ; http://n2t.net/addgene:47254 ; RRID:Addgene_47254)
