[The description below was written by a language model from this plasmid's Addgene catalogue record.]
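Description:
TAL3535 is a TALEN expression plasmid built on the JDS78 backbone, a roughly 6.4 kb mammalian expression vector that also carries a T7 promoter. It encodes the "right" half of a TALE nuclease pair directed against the zebrafish (Danio rerio) gene sdcbp. The plasmid is propagated in E. coli as a high-copy construct under ampicillin selection. The record does not name the origin of replication, and no feature table is provided, so the element-level layout is inferred only from the catalogue fields.

The insert, about 1.4 kb, is the custom array of TALE repeats that specifies recognition of an 18-nucleotide target site in sdcbp. It was assembled into the backbone through BsmBI sites, which were destroyed in the process. BsmBI is a type IIS enzyme, and this kind of cloning drops the repeat array in frame between sequences already present on the backbone. These backbone-encoded parts include an N-terminal 3X FLAG tag, useful for detecting the protein, and a C-terminal wild-type FokI nuclease domain. Because FokI cleaves as a dimer, this right-hand monomer is meant to be used with a matching left-hand TALEN binding the opposite strand nearby, so that the two FokI domains meet over the spacer and create a double-strand break. Error-prone repair of that break can then disrupt the gene.

Expression is driven by the CMV promoter in mammalian cells. The T7 designation suggests that the coding sequence can also be transcribed in vitro to make mRNA, which fits the associated work on targeted gene disruption in somatic zebrafish cells.
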