>Addgene plasmid #47254 | TAL3535 | depositor partial sequence | sequence record 67341 | Insert sequence
ATGGACTACAAAGACCATGACGGTGATTATAAAGATCATGACATCGATTACAAGGATGACGATGACAAGA
TGGCCCCCAAGAAGAAGAGGAAGGTGGGCATTCACCGCGGGGTACCTATGGTGGACTTGAGGACACTCGG
TTATTCGCAACAGCAACAGGAGAAAATCAAGCCTAAGGTCAGGAGCACCGTCGCGCAACACCACGAGGCG
CTTGTGGGGCATGGCTTCACTCATGCGCATATTGTCGCGCTTTCACAGCACCCTGCGGCGCTTGGGACGG
TGGCTGTCAAATACCAAGATATGATTGCGGCCCTGCCCGAAGCCACGCACGAGGCAATTGTAGGGGTCGG
TAAACAGTGGTCGGGAGCGCGAGCACTTGAGGCGCTGCTGACTGTGGCGGGTGAGCTTAGGGGGCCTCCG
CTCCAGCTCGACACCGGGCAGCTGCTGAAGATCGCGAAGAGAGGGGGAGTAACAGCGGTAGAGGCAGTGC
ACGCCTGGCGCAATGCGCTCACCGGGGCCCCCTTGAACCTGACCCCAGACCAGGTAGTCGCAATCGCGAA
CAATAATGGGGGAAAGCAAGCCCTGGAAACCGTGCAAAGGTTGTTGCCGGTCCTTTGTCAAGACCACGGC
CTTACACCGGAGCAAGTCGTGGCCATTGCAAGCAACATCGGTGGCAAACAGGCTCTTGAGACGGTTCAGA
GACTTCTCCCAGTTCTCTGTCAAGCCCACGGGCTGACTCCCGATCAAGTTGTAGCGATTGCGTCGAACAT
TGGAGGGAAACAAGCATTGGAGACTGTCCAACGGCTCCTTCCCGTGTTGTGTCAAGCCCACGGTTTGACG
CCTGCACAAGTGGTCGCCATCGCCTCGAATGGCGGCGGTAAGCAGGCGCTGGAAACAGTACAGCGCCTGC
TGCCTGTACTGTGCCAGGATCATGGACTGACCCCAGACCAGGTAGTCGCAATCGCGTCACATGACGGGGG
AAAGCAAGCCCTGGAAACCGTGCAAAGGTTGTTGCCGGTCCTTTGTCAAGACCACGGCCTTACACCGGAG
CAAGTCGTGGCCATTGCAAGCAACATCGGTGGCAAACAGGCTCTTGAGACGGTTCAGAGACTTCTCCCAG
TTCTCTGTCAAGCCCACGGGCTGACTCCCGATCAAGTTGTAGCGATTGCGTCCAACGGTGGAGGGAAACA
AGCATTGGAGACTGTCCAACGGCTCCTTCCCGTGTTGTGTCAAGCCCACGGTTTGACGCCTGCACAAGTG
GTCGCCATCGCCTCCAATATTGGCGGTAAGCAGGCGCTGGAAACAGTACAGCGCCTGCTGCCTGTACTGT
GCCAGGATCATGGACTGACCCCAGACCAGGTAGTCGCAATCGCGAACAATAATGGGGGAAAGCAAGCCCT
GGAAACCGTGCAAAGGTTGTTGCCGGTCCTTTGTCAAGACCACGGCCTTACACCGGAGCAAGTCGTGGCC
ATTGCAAGCAATGGGGGTGGCAAACAGGCTCTTGAGACGGTTCAGAGACTTCTCCCAGTTCTCTGTCAAG
CCCACGGGCTGACTCCCGATCAAGTTGTAGCGATTGCGTCGAACATTGGAGGGAAACAAGCATTGGAGAC
TGTCCAACGGCTCCTTCCCGTGTTGTGTCAAGCCCACGGTTTGACGCCTGCACAAGTGGTCGCCATCGCC
AACAACAACGGCGGTAAGCAGGCGCTGGAAACAGTACAGCGCCTGCTGCCTGTACTGTGCCAGGATCATG
GACTGACCCCAGACCAGGTAGTCGCAATCGCGAACAATAATGGGGGAAAGCAAGCCCTGGAAACCGTGCA
AAGGTTGTTGCCGGTCCTTTGTCAAGACCACGGCCTTACACCGGAGCAAGTCGTGGCCATTGCAAGCAAT
GGGGGTGGCAAACAGGCTCTTGAGACGGTTCAGAGACTTCTCCCAGTTCTCTGTCAAGCCCACGGGCTGA
CTCCCGATCAAGTTGTAGCGATTGCGTCGAACATTGGAGGGAAACAAGCATTGGAGACTGTCCAACGGCT
CCTTCCCGTGTTGTGTCAAGCCCACGGTTTGACGCCTGCACAAGTGGTCGCCATCGCCAGCCATGATGGC
GGTAAGCAGGCGCTGGAAACAGTACAGCGCCTGCTGCCTGTACTGTGCCAGGATCATGGACTGACACCCG
AACAGGTGGTCGCCATTGCTTCTAATGGGGGAGGACGGCCAGCCTTGGAG
