>Addgene plasmid #47254 | TAL3535 | addgene partial sequence | sequence record 69105 | JDS-TALEN-F 5'-TAGGGGTCGGTAAACAGTGG-3'
ACTGTGGCGGGTGAGCTTAGGGGGCCTCCGCTCCAGCTCGACACCGGGCAGCTGCTGAAGATCGCGAAGA
GAGGGGGAGTAACAGCGGTAGAGGCAGTGCACGCCTGGCGCAATGCGCTCACCGGGGCCCCCTTGAACCT
GACCCCAGACCAGGTAGTCGCAATCGCGAACAATAATGGGGGAAAGCAAGCCCTGGAAACCGTGCAAAGG
TTGTTGCCGGTCCTTTGTCAAGACCACGGCCTTACACCGGAGCAAGTCGTGGCCATTGCAAGCAACATCG
GTGGCAAACAGGCTCTTGAGACGGTTCAGAGACTTCTCCCAGTTCTCTGTCAAGCCCACGGGCTGACTCC
CGATCAAGTTGTAGCGATTGCGTCGAACATTGGAGGGAAACAAGCATTGGAGACTGTCCAACGGCTCCTT
CCCGTGTTGTGTCAAGCCCACGGTTTGACGCCTGCACAAGTGGTCGCCATCGCCTCGAATGGCGGCGGTA
AGCAGGCGCTGGAAACAGTACAGCGCCTGCTGCCTGTACTGTGCCAGGATCATGGACTGACCCCAGACCA
GGTAGTCGCAATCGCGTCACATGACGGGGGAAAGCAAGCCCTGGAAACCGTGCAAAGGTTGTTGCCGGTC
CTTTGTCAAGACCACGGCCTTACACCGGAGCAAGTCGTGGCCATTGCAAGCAACATCGGTGGCAAACAGG
CTCTTGAGACGGTTCAGAGACTTCTCCCAGTTCTCTGTCAAGCCCACGGGCTGACTCCCGATCAAGTTGT
AGCGATTGCGTCCAAC
